>Addgene plasmid #130016 | pRDAX-537 C-Tag Venus210[2] L20 Itgb1 mCherry | addgene full sequence | sequence record 270540 | Addgene NGS Result
[255 nt withheld, positions 1-255]
GGGAGTCCTGGCGGTGGATCCGGAGGCTCTGGGAGCTCTGCCAGCGGTGGCAGCACCAGTGATCCCAATG
AGAAGAGGGACCATATGGTACTGCTCGAATTCGTGACTGCAGCAGGCATTACCCTTGGGATGGATGAACT
TTATAAGTAAGAATTCAGATCCGCCCCTCTCCCTCCCCCCCCCCTAACGTTACTGGCCGAAGCCGCTTGG
AATAAGGCCGGTGTGCGTTTGTCTATATGTTATTTTCCACCATATTGCCGTCTTTTGGCAATGTGAGGGC
CCGGAAACCTGGCCCTGTCTTCTTGACGAGCATTCCTAGGGGTCTTTCCCCTCTCGCCAAAGGAATGCAA
GGTCTGTTGAATGTCGTGAAGGAAGCAGTTCCTCTGGTAGCTTCTTGAAGACAAACAACGTCTGTAGCGA
CCCTTTGCAGGCAGCGGAACCCCCCACCTGGCGACAGGTGCCTCTGCGGCCAAAAGCCACGTGTATAAGA
TACACCTGCAAAGGCGGCACAACCCCAGTGCCACGTTGTGAGTTGGATAGTTGTGGAAAGAGTCAAATGG
CTCTCCTCAAGCGTATTCAACAAGGGGCTGAAGGATGCCCAGAAGGTACCCCATTGTATGGGATCTGATC
TGGGGCCTCGGTACACATGCTTTACATGTGTTTAGTCGAGGTTAAAAAAACGTCTAGGCCCCCCGAACCA
CGGGGACGTGGTTTTCCTTTGAAAAACACGATGATAATATGGCCACAACCATGGTGAGCAAGGGCGAGGA
GGATAACATGGCCATCATCAAGGAGTTCATGCGCTTCAAGGTGCACATGGAGGGCTCCGTGAACGGCCAC
GAGTTCGAGATCGAGGGCGAGGGCGAGGGCCGCCCCTACGAGGGCACCCAGACCGCCAAGCTGAAGGTGA
CCAAGGGTGGCCCCCTGCCCTTCGCCTGGGACATCCTGTCCCCTCAGTTCATGTACGGCTCCAAGGCCTA
CGTGAAGCACCCCGCCGACATCCCCGACTACTTGAAGCTGTCCTTCCCCGAGGGCTTCAAGTGGGAGCGC
GTGATGAACTTCGAGGACGGCGGCGTGGTGACCGTGACCCAGGACTCCTCCCTGCAGGACGGCGAGTTCA
TCTACAAGGTGAAGCTGCGCGGCACCAACTTCCCCTCCGACGGCCCCGTAATGCAGAAGAAGACCATGGG
CTGGGAGGCCTCCTCCGAGCGGATGTACCCCGAGGACGGCGCCCTGAAGGGCGAGATCAAGCAGAGGCTG
AAGCTGAAGGACGGCGGCCACTACGACGCTGAGGTCAAGACCACCTACAAGGCCAAGAAGCCCGTGCAGC
TGCCCGGCGCCTACAACGTCAACATCAAGTTGGACATCACCTCCCACAACGAGGACTACACCATCGTGGA
ACAGTACGAACGCGCCGAGGGCCGCCACTCCACCGGCGGCATGGACGAGCTGTACAAGTAAACCGGTGCT
CGAGGTACCGATGAATAGCTAAGGTCGAGGCCGCAGGTAAGTATCAAGGTTACAAGACAGGTTTAAGGAG
ACCAATAGAAACTGGGCTTGTCGAGACAGAGAAGACTCTTGCGTTTCTGATAGGCACCTATTGGTCTTAC
TGACATCCACTTTGCCTTTCTCTCCACAGGTGTCGACAATCAACCTCTGGATTACAAAATTTGTGAAAGA
TTGACTGGTATTCTTAACTATGTTGCTCCTTTTACGCTATGTGGATACGCTGCTTTAATGCCTTTGTATC
ATGCTATTGCTTCCCGTATGGCTTTCATTTTCTCCTCCTTGTATAAATCCTGGTTGCTGTCTCTTTATGA
GGAGTTGTGGCCCGTTGTCAGGCAACGTGGCGTGGTGTGCACTGTGTTTGCTGACGCAACCCCCACTGGT
TGGGGCATTGCCACCACCTGTCAGCTCCTTTCCGGGACTTTCGCTTTCCCCCTCCCTATTGCCACGGCGG
AACTCATCGCCGCCTGCCTTGCCCGCTGCTGGACAGGGGCTCGGCTGTTGGGCACTGACAATTCCGTGGT
GTTGTCGGGGAAGCTGACGTCCTTTCCATGGCTGCTCGCCTGTGTTGCCACCTGGATTCTGCGCGGGACG
TCCTTCTGCTACGTCCCTTCGGCCCTCAATCCAGCGGACCTTCCTTCCCGCGGCCTGCTGCCGGCTCTGC
GGCCTCTTCCGCGTCTTCGCCTTCGCCCTCAGACGAGTCGGATCTCCCTTTGGGCCGCCTCCCCGCCTGG
AATTCGAGCTCGGTACGATCAGCCTCGACTGTGCCTTCTAGTTGCCAGCCATCTGTTGTTTGCCCCTCCC
CCGTGCCTTCCTTGACCCTGGAAGGTGCCACTCCCACTGTCCTTTCCTAATAAAATGAGGAAATTGCATC
GCATTGTCTGAGTAGGTGTCATTCTATTCTGGGGGGTGGGGTGGGGCAGGACAGCAAGGGGGAGGATTGG
GAAGACAATAGCCCAGCTTTTGTTCCCTTTAGTGAGGGTTAATTGCGCGCTTGGCGTAATCATGGTCATA
GCTGTTTCCTGTGTGAAATTGTTATCCGCTAATTCACTCCTCAGGTGCAGGCTGCCTATCAGAAGGTGGT
GGCTGGTGTGGCCAATGCCCTGGCTCACAAATACCACTGAGATCTTTTTCCCTCTGCCAAAAATTATGGG
GACATCATGAAGCCCCTTGAGCATCTGACTTCTGGCTAATAAAGGAAATTTATTTTCATTGCAATAGTGT
GTTGGAATTTTTTGTGTCTCTCACTCGGAAGGACATATGGGAGGGCAAATCATTTAAAACATCAGAATGA
GTATTTGGTTTAGAGTTTGGCAACATATGCCCATATGCTGGCTGCCATGAACAAAGGTTGGCTATAAAGA
GGTCATCAGTATATGAAACAGCCCCCTGCTGTCCATTCCTTATTCCATAGAAAAGCCTTGACTTGAGGTT
AGATTTTTTTTATATTTTGTTTTGTGTTATTTTTTTCTTTAACATCCCTAAAATTTTCCTTACATGTTTT
ACTAGCCAGATTTTTCCTCCTCTCCTGACTACTCCCAGTCATAGCTGTCCCTCTTCTCTTATGGAGATCG
GCCGGCCGCCGGCGTCGACGCGCGCGGCCGCGGCGCGCCGTTGCTGGCGTTTTTCCATAGGCTCCGCCCC
CCTGACGAGCATCACAAAAATCGACGCTCAAGTCAGAGGTGGCGAAACCCGACAGGACTATAAAGATACC
AGGCGTTTCCCCCTGGAAGCTCCCTCGTGCGCTCTCCTGTTCCGACCCTGCCGCTTACCGGATACCTGTC
CGCCTTTCTCCCTTCGGGAAGCGTGGCGCTTTCTCATAGCTCACGCTGTAGGTATCTCAGTTCGGTGTAG
GTCGTTCGCTCCAAGCTGGGCTGTGTGCACGAACCCCCCGTTCAGCCCGACCGCTGCGCCTTATCCGGTA
ACTATCGTCTTGAGTCCAACCCGGTAAGACACGACTTATCGCCACTGGCAGCAGCCACTGGTAACAGGAT
TAGCAGAGCGAGGTATGTAGGCGGTGCTACAGAGTTCTTGAAGTGGTGGCCTAACTACGGCTACACTAGA
AGAACAGTATTTGGTATCTGCGCTCTGCTGAAGCCAGTTACCTTCGGAAAAAGAGTTGGTAGCTCTTGAT
CCGGCAAACAAACCACCGCTGGTAGCGGTGGTTTTTTTGTTTGCAAGCAGCAGATTACGCGCAGAAAAAA
AGGATCTCAAGAAGATCCTTTGATCTTTTCTACGGGGTCTGACGCTCAGTGGAACGAAAACTCACGTTAA
GGGATTTTGGTCATGAGATTATCAAAAAGGATCTTCACCTAGATCCTTTTAAATTAAAAATGAAGTTTTA
AATCAATCTAAAGTATATATGAGTAAACTTGGTCTGACAGTTACCAATGCTTAATCAGTGAGGCACCTAT
CTCAGCGATCTGTCTATTTCGTTCATCCATAGTTGCCTGACTCCCCGTCGTGTAGATAACTACGATACGG
GAGGGCTTACCATCTGGCCCCAGTGCTGCAATGATACCGCGAGACCCACGCTCACCGGCTCCAGATTTAT
CAGCAATAAACCAGCCAGCCGGAAGGGCCGAGCGCAGAAGTGGTCCTGCAACTTTATCCGCCTCCATCCA
GTCTATTAATTGTTGCCGGGAAGCTAGAGTAAGTAGTTCGCCAGTTAATAGTTTGCGCAACGTTGTTGCC
ATTGCTACAGGCATCGTGGTGTCACGCTCGTCGTTTGGTATGGCTTCATTCAGCTCCGGTTCCCAACGAT
CAAGGCGAGTTACATGATCCCCCATGTTGTGCAAAAAAGCGGTTAGCTCCTTCGGTCCTCCGATCGTTGT
CAGAAGTAAGTTGGCCGCAGTGTTATCACTCATGGTTATGGCAGCACTGCATAATTCTCTTACTGTCATG
CCATCCGTAAGATGCTTTTCTGTGACTGGTGAGTACTCAACCAAGTCATTCTGAGAATAGTGTATGCGGC
GACCGAGTTGCTCTTGCCCGGCGTCAATACGGGATAATACCGCGCCACATAGCAGAACTTTAAAAGTGCT
CATCATTGGAAAACGTTCTTCGGGGCGAAAACTCTCAAGGATCTTACCGCTGTTGAGATCCAGTTCGATG
TAACCCACTCGTGCACCCAACTGATCTTCAGCATCTTTTACTTTCACCAGCGTTTCTGGGTGAGCAAAAA
CAGGAAGGCAAAATGCCGCAAAAAAGGGAATAAGGGCGACACGGAAATGTTGAATACTCATACTCTTCCT
TTTTCAATATTATTGAAGCATTTATCAGGGTTATTGTCTCATGAGCGGATACATATTTGAATGTATTTAG
AAAAATAAACAAATAGGGGTTCCGCGCACATTTCCCCGAAAAGTGCCACCTGACGTCTAAGAAACCATTA
TTATCATGACATTAACCTATAAAAATAGGCGTATCACGAGGCCCTTTCGTCTACGCGCGCGCCGGCGGCG
CGCCGTCGACGGCCGGCCGCGGCCGCGCCTGCCTCCAGGCCTCAATATTGGCCATTAGCCATATTATTCA
TTGGTTATATAGCATAAATCAATATTGGCTATTGGCCATTGCATACGTTGTATCTATATCATAATATGTA
CATTTATATTGGCTCATGTCCAATATGACCGCCATGTTGGCATTGATTATTGACTAGTTATTAATAGTAA
TCAATTACGGGGTCATTAGTTCATAGCCCATATATGGAGTTCCGCGTTACATAACTTACGGTAAATGGCC
CGCCTGGCTGACCGCCCAACGACCCCCGCCCATTGACGTCAATAATGACGTATGTTCCCATAGTAACGCC
AATAGGGACTTTCCATTGACGTCAATGGGTGGAGTATTTACGGTAAACTGCCCACTTGGCAGTACATCAA
GTGTATCATATGCCAAGTCCGCCCCCTATTGACGTCAATGACGGTAAATGGCCCGCCTGGCATTATGCCC
AGTACATGACCTTACGGGACTTTCCTACTTGGCAGTACATCTACGTATTAGTCATCGCTATTACCATGGT
GATGCGGTTTTGGCAGTACACCAATGGGCGTGGATAGCGGTTTGACTCACGGGGATTTCCAAGTCTCCAC
CCCATTGACGTCAATGGGAGTTTGTTTTGGCACCAAAATCAACGGGACTTTCCAAAATGTCGTAATAACC
CCGCCCCGTTGACGCAAATGGGCGGTAGGCGTGTACGGTGGGAGGTCTATATAAGCAGAGCTCGTTTAGT
GAACCGTCAGATCACTAGAAGCTTTATTGCGGTAGTTTATCACAGTTAAATTGCTAACGCAGTCAGTGCT
TCTGACACAACAGTCTCGAACTTAAGCTGCAGAAGTTGGTCGTGAGGCACTGGGCAGGTAAGTATCAAGG
TTACAAGACAGGTTTAAGGAGACCAATAGAAACTGGGCTTGTCGAGACAGAGAAGACTCTTGCGTTTCTG
ATAGGCACCTATTGGTCTTACTGACATCCACTTTGCCTTTCTCTCCACAGGTGTCCACTCCCAGGCCACC
[2139 nt withheld, positions 6276-8414]
Features (pLannotate 1.2.2; 17 found; start..end, strand, type, name):
    316..402     +  CDS            Sapphire (fragment): Sapphire is a basic (constitutively fluorescent) long stokes shift fluorescent protein published in 1998, derived from Aequorea victoria. It is reported to be a rapidly-maturing weak dimer with low acid sensitivity.
    419..1005    +  misc_feature   IRES2: internal ribosome entry site (IRES) of the encephalomyocarditis virus (EMCV)
   1006..1713    +  CDS            mCherry: mCherry is a basic (constitutively fluorescent) red fluorescent protein published in 2004, derived from Discosoma sp.. It is reported to be a very rapidly-maturing monomer with low acid sensitivity.
   1762..1894    +  intron         chimeric intron: chimera between introns from human β-globin and immunoglobulin heavy chain genes
   1903..2491    +  misc_feature   WPRE: woodchuck hepatitis virus posttranscriptional regulatory element
   2495..2511    +  misc_feature   MCS (fragment): pUC18/19 multiple cloning site
   2524..2635    +  polyA_signal   bGH poly(A) signal: bovine growth hormone polyadenylation signal
   2731..2749    -  promoter       T3 promoter: promoter for bacteriophage T3 RNA polymerase
   2808..2882    +  CDS            HBB (fragment): HBB_PONPY - Experimental evidence at transcript level: Swiss-Prot protein existence level 2. Involved in oxygen transport from the lung to the various peripheral tissues. From Pongo pygmaeus (Bornean orangutan).
   2953..3008    +  polyA_signal   β-globin poly(A) signal: rabbit β-globin polyadenylation signal (Gil and Proudfoot, 1987)
   3387..3975    -  rep_origin     ori: high-copy-number ColE1/pMB1/pBR322/pUC origin of replication
   4146..5006    -  CDS            AmpR: β-lactamase; bla; confers resistance to ampicillin, carbenicillin, and related antibiotics
   5007..5111    -  promoter       AmpR promoter: bla
   5406..5783    +  enhancer       CMV enhancer: human cytomegalovirus immediate early enhancer
   5785..5984    +  promoter       CMV promoter: human cytomegalovirus (CMV) immediate early promoter
   6123..6255    +  intron         chimeric intron: chimera between introns from human β-globin and immunoglobulin heavy chain genes
   6276..255     +  CDS            Itgb1 (across the origin) (sequence withheld): ITB1_MOUSE - Experimental evidence at protein level: Swiss-Prot protein existence level 1. [Isoform 2]: Isoform 2 displaces isoform 1 in striated muscles. From Mus musculus (Mouse).
