[The description below was written by a language model from this plasmid's Addgene catalogue record and pLannotate feature annotations shown in this document.]
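Description:
pRDAX-537 C-Tag Venus210[2] L20 Itgb1 mCherry is a custom-built mammalian expression plasmid of about 8.4 kb designed for protein–protein interaction assays based on bimolecular or trimolecular fluorescence complementation (BiFC/TriFC). It is maintained in E. coli through a high-copy ColE1/pUC-type origin and selected with ampicillin via the β-lactamase gene and its native promoter.

The expression unit is driven by the human CMV immediate-early enhancer and promoter, followed by a chimeric β-globin/immunoglobulin intron that promotes efficient processing of the transcript. Downstream lies the mouse integrin β1 (Itgb1) coding sequence, which spans the numbering origin of the circular record. It is followed shortly by a short GFP-family fragment that the annotation software labels as Sapphire. Given the plasmid name, this most likely represents the C-terminal piece of Venus split at position 210 ("Venus210[2]"), fused to the C-terminus of Itgb1, with "L20" presumably denoting a linker in the gap between them, although the record does not define these terms. This non-fluorescent fragment can reconstitute a fluorescent Venus only when brought close to its complementary fragment carried on an interacting partner.

An EMCV IRES then allows cap-independent translation of mCherry from the same transcript, so red fluorescence marks transfected cells and offers a reference for expression level independent of complementation. A second copy of the chimeric intron, a WPRE and the bovine growth hormone polyadenylation signal complete the transcript. A rabbit β-globin polyadenylation signal, a β-globin fragment and a T3 promoter also appear further along the backbone. The cloning sites used for the insert are not recorded.
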