Addgene plasmid #130016: pRDAX-537 C-Tag Venus210[2] L20 Itgb1 mCherry
Purpose: PPI (BiFC/TriFC) assay vector
Depositing lab: Gary Lewin. Depositing organization: Max-Delbrueck-Centrum fuer Molekulare Medizin (MDC).
Backbone
  Vector backbone: custom built
  Vector type: Mammalian Expression
Growth in bacteria
  Bacterial resistance: Ampicillin, 100 μg/mL
  Growth temperature: 37°C
  Growth strain: DH5alpha
  Copy number: High Copy
Gene/Insert
  Gene/Insert name: Itgb1
  Species: M. musculus (mouse)
  Entrez Gene: Itgb1 (a.k.a. 4633401G24Rik, CD29, Fnrb, Gm9863, gpIIa)
  Cloning method: Restriction Enzyme; 5′ cloning site unknown (unknown if destroyed); 3′ cloning site unknown (unknown if destroyed)
Terms and licenses: Academic/Nonprofit Terms; Industry Terms: Not Available to Industry
How to cite: pRDAX-537 C-Tag Venus210[2] L20 Itgb1 mCherry was a gift from Gary Lewin (Addgene plasmid # 130016 ; http://n2t.net/addgene:130016 ; RRID:Addgene_130016)
